>Addgene plasmid #167624 | pKP1646 | addgene full sequence | sequence record 337551 | Addgene NGS Result
CTAGCGAATTCGAGCTCGGTACCCGGGGATCCTCTAGAGTCGACCTGCAGGCATGCAGACCTGGTTTTTC
TACTGAAATGATTATGACTTCAATGACCCTTGATTTACCTCGCCGCTTCCCCTGGCCGACGTTACTTTCG
GTCGGAATTCATGGTGCTGTTGTGGCGGGTCTGCTCTATACCTCGGTACATCAGGTTATTGAACTACCTG
CGCCTGCGCAGCCGATTTCTGTCACGATGGTTACGCCTGCTGATCTCGAACCGCCACAAGCCGTTCAGCC
GCCACCGGAGCCGGTGGTAGAGCCAGAACCGGAACCTGAGCCGATCCCCGAACCGCCAAAAGAAGCACCG
GTGGTCATTGAAAAGCCGAAGCCGAAACCTAAGCCAAAACCGAAGCCGGTGAAAAAGGTACAGGAGCAGC
CAAAACGCGATGTCAAACCCGTAGAGTCGCGTCCGGCATCACCGTTTGAAAATACGGCACCGGCACGCCT
GACATCAAGTACAGCAACGGCTGCAACCAGCAAGCCGGTTACCAGTGTGGCTTCAGGACCACGCGCATTA
AGCCGTAATCAGCCGCAGTATCCGGCTCGAGCACAGGCATTGCGCATTGAAGGGCAGGTTAAAGTTAAAT
TTGACGTTACGCCGGATGGTCGCGTGGATAACGTACAAATCCTCTCAGCCAAGCCTGCGAACATGTTTGA
GCGTGAGGTGAAATGTGCGATGCGCAGATGGCGTTATGAGCCGGGTAAGCCAGGCAGTGGGATTGTGGTG
AATATCCTGTTTAAAATTAACGGCACCACCGAAATTCAGTAAGCAGAAGCATGCAAGCTTGGCTGTTTTG
GCGGATGAGAGAAGATTTTCAGCCTGATACAGATTAAATCAGAACGCAGAAGCGGTCTGATAAAACAGAA
TTTGCCTGGCGGCAGTAGCGCGGTGGTCCCACCTGACCCCATGCCGAACTCAGAAGTGAAACGCCGTAGC
GCCGATGGTAGTGTGGGGTCTCCCCATGCGAGAGTAGGGAACTGCCAGGCATCAAATAAAACGAAAGGCT
CAGTCGAAAGACTGGGCCTTTCGTTTTATCTGTTGTTTGTCGGTGAACGCTCTCCTGAGTAGGACAAATC
CGCCGGGAGCGGATTTGAACGTTGCGAAGCAACGGCCCGGAGGGTGGCGGGCAGGACGCCCGCCATAAAC
TGCCAGGCATCAAATTAAGCAGAAGGCCATCCTGACGGATGGCCTTTTTGCGTTTCTACAAACTCTTTTG
TTTATTTTTCTAAATACATTCAAATATGTATCCGCTCATGAGACAATAACCCTGATAAATGCTTCAATAA
TATTGAAAAAGGAAGAGTATGAGTATTCAACATTTCCGTGTCGCCCTTATTCCCTTTTTTGCGGCATTTT
GCCTTCCTGTTTTTGCTCACCCAGAAACGCTGGTGAAAGTAAAAGATGCTGAAGATCAGTTGGGTGCAGC
AAACTATTAACTGGCGAACTACTTACTCTAGCTTCCCGGCAACAATTAATAGACTGGATGGAGGCGGATA
AAGTTGCAGGACCACTTCTGCGCTCGGCCCTTCCGGCTGGCTGGTTTATTGCTGATAAATCTGGAGCCGG
TGAGCGTGGGTCTCGCGGTATCATTGCAGCACTGGGGCCAGATGGTAAGCCCTCCCGTATCGTAGTTATC
TACACGACGGGGAGTCAGGCAACTATGGATGAACGAAATAGACAGATCGCTGAGATAGGTGCCTCACTGA
TTAAGCATTGGTAACTGTCAGACCAAGTTTACTCATATATACTTTAGATTGATT
[125 nt withheld, positions 1805-1929]
C
[141 nt withheld, positions 1931-2071]
CCTTTGACGTTGGAGTCCACGTTCTTT
[37 nt withheld, positions 2099-2135]
ACCCTATCTCGGGCTATTCTTTTGATTTATAAGGGATTTTGCCGATTTCGGCCTATTGGTTAAAAAATGA
GCTGATTTAACAAAAATTTAACGCGAATTTTAACAAAATATTAACGTTTACAATTTAAAAGGATCTAGGT
GAAGATCCTTTTTGATAATCTCATGACCAAAATCCCTTAACGTGAGTTTTCGTTCCACTGAGCGTCAGAC
CCCGTAGAAAAGATCAAAGGATCTTCTTGAGATCCTTTTTTTCTGCGCGTAATCTGCTGCTTGCAAACAA
AAAAACCACCGCTACCAGCGGTGGTTTGTTTGCCGGATCAAGAGCTACCAACTCTTTTTCCGAAGGTAAC
TGGCTTCAGCAGAGCGCAGATACCAAATACTGTCCTTCTAGTGTAGCCGTAGTTAGGCCACCACTTCAAG
AACTCTGTAGCACCGCCTACATACCTCGCTCTGCTAATCCTGTTACCAGTCAGGCATTTGAGAAGCACAC
GGTCACACTGCTTCCGGTAGTCAATAAACCGGTAAACCAGCAATAGACATAAGCGGCTATTTAACGACCC
TGCCCTGAACCGACGACCGGGTCGAATTTGCTTTCGAATTTCTGCCATTCATCCGCTTATTATCACTTAT
TCAGGCGTAGCAACCAGGCGTTTAAGGGCACCAATAACTGCCTTAAAAAAATTACGCCCCGCCCTGCCAC
TCATCGCAGTACTGTTGTAATTCATTAAGCATTCTGCCGACATGGAAGCCATCACAAACGGCATGATGAA
CCTGAATCGCCAGCGGCATCAGCACCTTGTCGCCTTGCGTATAATATTTGCCCATGGTGAAAACGGGGGC
GAAGAAGTTGTCCATATTGGCCACGTTTAAATCAAAACTGGTGAAACTCACCCAGGGATTGGCTGAGACG
AAAAACATATTCTCAATAAACCCTTTAGGGAAATAGGCCAGGTTTTCACCGTAACACGCCACATCTTGCG
AATATATGTGTAGAAACTGCCGGAAATCGTCGTGGTATTCACTCCAGAGCGATGAAAACGTTTCAGTTTG
CTCATGGAAAACGGTGTAACAAGGGTGAACACTATCCCATATCACCAGCTCACCGTCTTTCATTGCCATA
CGGAATTCCGGATGAGCATTCATCAGGCGGGCAAGAATGTGAATAAAGGCCGGATAAAACTTGTGCTTAT
TTTTCTTTACGGTCTTTAAAAAGGCCGTAATATCCAGCTGAACGGTCTGGTTATAGGTACATTGAGCAAC
TGACTGAAATGCCTCAAAATGTTCTTTACGATGCCATTGGGATATATCAACGGTGGTATATCCAGTGATT
TTTTTCTCCATTTTAGCTTCCTTAGCTCCTGAAAATCTCGATAACTCAAAAAATACGCCCGGTAGTGATC
TTATTTCATTATGGTGAAAGTTGGAACCTCTTACGTGCCGATCAACGTCTCATTTTCGCCAAAAGTTGGC
CCAGGGCTTCCCGGTATCAACAGGGACACCAGGATTTATTTATTCTGCGAAGTGATCTTCCGTCACAGGT
ATTTATTCGGCGCAAAGTGCGTCGGGTGATGCTGCCAACTTACTGATTTAGTGTATGATGGTGTTTTTGA
GGTGCTCCAGTGGCTTCTGTTTCTATCAGCTGTCCCTCCTGTTCAGCTACTGACGGGGTGGTGCGTAACG
GCAAAAGCACCGCCGGACATCAGCGCTAGTAGCGGAGTGTATACTGGCTTACTATGTTGGCACTGATGAG
GGTGTCAGTGAAGTGCTTCATGTGGCAGGAGAAAAAAGGCTGCACCGGTGCGTCAGCAGAATATGTGATA
CAGGATATATTCCGCTTCCTCGCTCACTGACTCGCTACGCTCGGTCGTTCGACTGCGGCGAGCGGAAATG
GCTTACGAACGGGGCGGAGATTTCCTGGAAGATGCCAGGAAGATACTTAACAGGGAAGTGAGAGGGCCGC
GGCAAAGCCGTTTTTCCATAGGCTCCGCCCCCCTGACAAGCATCACGAAATCTGACGCTCAAATCAGTGG
TGGCGAAACCCGACAGGACTATAAAGATACCAGGCGTTTCCCCCTGGCGGCTCCCTCGTGCGCTCTCCTG
TTCCTGCCTTTCGGTTTACCGGTGTCATTCCGCTGTTATGGCCGCGTTTGTCTCATTCCACGCCTGACAC
TCAGTTCCGGGTAGGCAGTTCGCTCCAAGCTGGACTGTATGCACGAACCCCCCGTTCAGTCCGACCGCTG
CGCCTTATCCGGTAACTATCGTCTTGAGTCCAACCCGGAAAGACATGCAAAAGCACCACTGGCAGCAGCC
ACTGGTAATTGATTTAGAGGAGTTAGTCTTGAAGTCATGCGCCGGTTAAGGCTAAACTGAAAGGACAAGT
TTTGGTGACTGCGCTCCTCCAAGCCAGTTACCTCGGTTCAAAGAGTTGGTAGCTCAGAGAACCTTCGAAA
AACCGCCCTGCAAGGCGGTTTTTTCGTTTTCAGAGCAAGAGATTACGCGCAGACCAAAACGATCTCAAGA
AGATCATCTTATTAATCAGATAAAATATTTCTAGGCTCATGAGCCCGAAGTGGCGAGCCCGATCTTCCCC
ATCGGTGATGTCGGCGATATAGGCGCCAGCAACCGCACCTGTGGCGCCGGTGATGCCGGCCACGATGCGT
CCGGCGTAGAGGATCTGCTCATGTTTGACAGCTTATCATCGATTCAGCTTTTCAGCCGCCGCCAGAACGT
CGTCCGGCTGATGCCTAAATAATTCGCCGCTGCTGTTTTATCGCCATTAAATTTCTCCAGTGCCTGTTGT
GGTGTCAGTAAGCGTGGAGCGGGAGTTTTCGCCGACTCGCGCGCCAGTTCCGGCAGTAGCAGCTGCAAAA
ATTGCGGCGTTAAATCCGGCGTCGGTTCCACACTTAAAAATAGCGCCAGTCGCTCCATCATATTGCGCAG
TTCACGAATATTGCCCGGCCAGTCGTAGTGCACCAGCACGGTTTCGCTTGCCTGTAATCCCTGGCGTAAT
GCGGCAGAAAACGGGGTGGAGAGCGCCGCCAGAGACACTTTCAAAAAGCTTTCCGCCAGTGGCAGAATAT
CCGCCACCCGCTCGCGCAGTGGTGGCAATTGCAGACGCAAAATACTCAGCCGATAAAACAGGTCACGGCG
AAACTGCCCTTGCCGCATATCTTCTTCCAGATTGCAGTGAGTGGCGCTAATGACCCGCACATCCACCGGA
ACAGGCTGATGCCCGCCGACGCGGGTGACCTCTTTTTCTTCCAGCACCCGCAGCAGCCGGGTCTGCAACG
GCAGCGGCATTTCGCCAATCTCATCGAGAAACAGCGTACCTCCGTGGGCGATTTCAAACAGCCCGGCGCG
ACCGCCGCGTCGCGAGCCGGTAAACGCCCCTTCCTCATAGCCAAACAGTTCTGCTTCCAGCAGCGATTCG
GCAATCGCCCCGCAGTTGACTGCAACAAACGGATGCGACTTTTTGCCCTGTCGCGCATCGTGGCGGGCAA
AATATTCCCGATGAATCGCCTGGGCCGCCAGCTCTTTGCCCGTCCCCGTTTCCCCCTCAATCAACACCGC
TGCACTGGAGCGGGCATACAGCAAAATAGTCTGCCGTACTTGTTCCATCTGTGGTGATTGACCGAGCATA
TCGCCCAGCACGTAACGAGTTCTCAGGGCGTTGCGGGTGGCATCGTGAGTGTTATGGCGTAACGACATGC
GCGTCATATCCAGCGCATCGCTGAACGCCTGGCGCACGGTGGCGGCGGAATAGATAAAAATTCCGGTCAT
TCCGGCTTCTTCTGCCAGATCGGTAATCAGCCCCGCGCCGACCACCGCTTCGGTGCCGTTAGCTTTTAGC
TCGTTAATCTGCCCGCGTGCGTCTTCTTCGGTAATGTAGCTACGTTGATCGAGGCGCAAATTAAAGGTTT
TTTGAAACGCCACCAGTGCCGGAATAGTTTCCTGATAAGTGACAACGCCGATAGAAGAGGTGAGTTTTCC
GGCTTTTGCCAGTGCCTGTAACACATCGTAGCCGCTCGGTTTAATCAAAATAACTGGCACTGACAGGCGG
CTTTTCAGGTACGCGCCGTTAGATCCAGCGGCGATGATGGCGTCACAGCGTTCGTTTGCCAGTTTCTTGT
GGATGTAGGTCACCGCTTTTTCAAAGCCAAGCTGGATAGGGGTAATGTTCGCCAGGTGATCAAACTCGAG
GCTGATATCGCGAAACAGCTCGAACAGGCGCGTTACAGATACCGTCCAGATAACCGGTTTGTCGTCATTA
AGCCGTGGTGGATGTGCCATAGCGCACCGCAAAGTTAAGAAACCGAATATTGGGTTTAGTCTTGTTTCAT
AATTGTTGCAATGAAACGCGGTGAAACATTGCCTGAAACGTTAACTGAAACGCATATTTGCGGATTAGTT
CATGACTTTATCTCTAACAAATTGAAATTAAACATTTAATTTTATTAAGGCAATTGTGGCACACCCCTTG
CTTTGTCTTTATCAACGCAAATAACAAGTTGATAACAAG
Features (pLannotate 1.2.2; 19 found; start..end, strand, type, name):
      6..57      +  misc_feature   MCS (fragment): pUC18/19 multiple cloning site
     93..809     +  CDS            tonB: TONB_ECOLI - Also known as exbA. Experimental evidence at protein level: Swiss-Prot protein existence level 1. Interacts with outer membrane receptor proteins that carry out high-affinity binding and energy dependent uptake into the periplasmic space of specific substrates such as cobalamin, and various iron compounds (such as iron dicitrate, enterochelin, aerobactin, etc.). In the absence of TonB these receptors bind their substrates but do not carry out active transport. TonB also interacts with some colicins and is involved in the energy-dependent, irreversible steps of bacteriophages phi 8
    914..1029    +  ncRNA          5S rRNA: Accession: RF00001 - 5S ribosomal RNA
   1033..1119    +  terminator     rrnB T1 terminator: Escherichia coli rrnB; transcription terminator T1 from the E. coli rrnB gene
   1211..1238    +  terminator     rrnB T2 terminator: transcription terminator T2 from the E. coli rrnB gene
   1257..1348    +  promoter       AmpR promoter: bla
   1349..1468    +  CDS            AmpR (fragment): β-lactamase; bla; confers resistance to ampicillin, carbenicillin, and related antibiotics
   1469..1763    +  CDS            bla(M) (fragment): β-lactamase lacking the signal sequence; bla(M); allows cytosolic expression of β-lactamase
   1806..2186    +  rep_origin     M13 ori (sequence partly withheld): M13 bacteriophage origin of replication; arrow indicates direction of (+) strand synthesis
   2372..2605    +  rep_origin     ori (fragment): high-copy-number ColE1/pMB1/pBR322/pUC origin of replication
   2817..3476    -  CDS            CmR: chloramphenicol acetyltransferase; cat; confers resistance to chloramphenicol
   3477..3579    -  promoter       cat promoter: promoter of the E. coli cat gene encoding chloramphenicol acetyltransferase
   3700..3843    +  mobile_element IS1 (fragment): prokaryotic transposable element IS1
   3845..3866    +  misc_feature   bom (fragment): basis of mobility region from pBR322
   3965..4020    -  rep_origin     RSF ori (fragment): Plasmids containing the RSF 1030 origin of replication can be propagated in E. coli cells that contain additional plasmids with compatible origins.
   4108..4653    -  rep_origin     p15A ori: Plasmids containing the medium-copy-number p15A origin of replication can be propagated in E. coli cells that contain a second plasmid with the ColE1 origin.
   4690..4810    -  CDS            TcR (fragment): tetracycline efflux protein; tet; confers resistance to tetracycline
   4820..4839    +  promoter       tet promoter (fragment): E. coli promoter for tetracycline efflux protein gene
   4842..6425    -  CDS            prpR: PRPR_ECOLI - Also known as yahP. Experimental evidence at protein level: Swiss-Prot protein existence level 1. Involved in the transcriptional regulation of the propionate catabolism operon. From Escherichia coli (strain K12).
