[The description below was written by a language model from this plasmid's Addgene catalogue record and pLannotate feature annotations shown in this document.]
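Description:
pKP1646 is a bacterial expression plasmid built on the pPro33 backbone and carrying the Escherichia coli tonB gene with two substitutions, C18G and N208C. It is derived from a parent plasmid in the same collection, pKP1362. Selection is by chloramphenicol, through an intact cat gene with its own promoter. The only complete plasmid replication origin annotated is p15A, a medium-copy origin compatible with ColE1-type plasmids. This sits awkwardly with the catalogue's "high copy" designation, since only a short fragment of a ColE1/pUC-type origin is detected. Other backbone remnants include truncated β-lactamase and tetracycline resistance sequences, fragments of IS1, bom and an RSF origin, and an M13 phage origin. None of the truncated resistance genes should be expected to confer a phenotype.

The tonB coding sequence lies just downstream of a partial pUC-type multiple cloning site and is followed by a 5S rRNA segment and the rrnB T1 and T2 transcription terminators. The annotation does not identify the promoter driving tonB. However, the divergently oriented prpR gene, which encodes the activator of the propionate catabolism operon, is consistent with the propionate-inducible control typical of the pPro vector series.

TonB couples energy to outer membrane transporters for uptake of iron siderophores and cobalamin. Residue numbering counts from the third ATG of the open reading frame, which is the functional start codon, so automated ORF calls may add extra N-terminal residues. The C18G change removes a cysteine and N208C introduces one near the carboxy terminus, a design suited to site-specific cysteine crosslinking. That fits the associated study mapping in vivo contact sites between TonB and the FepA transporter, though the record states the purpose only as expression of this variant.
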