Addgene plasmid #167624: pKP1646
Purpose: Express TonB C18G, N208C.
Depositing lab: Kathleen Postle. Depositing organization: Pennsylvania State University. Publication: Identification of New In Vivo TonB-FepA Rendezvous Sites. Postle K, Kho K, Gresock M, Ghosh J, Larsen R. bioRxiv 2021.12.08.471779 10.1101/2021.12.08.471779.
Backbone
  Vector backbone: pPro33
  Vector type: Bacterial Expression
Growth in bacteria
  Bacterial resistance: Chloramphenicol, 25 μg/mL
  Growth temperature: 37°C
  Growth strain: DH5alpha
  Copy number: High Copy
Gene/Insert
  Gene/Insert name: tonB C18G, N208C
  Species: Escherichia coli
  Mutation: tonB with C18G, N208C mutations
  Cloning method: Restriction Enzyme; 5′ cloning site Unknown (unknown if destroyed)
Terms and licenses: Academic/Nonprofit Terms; Industry Terms: Not Available to Industry
Depositor comments: Parent plasmid is pKP1362 in this collection. Please note that some Genbank listings and Snapgene's ORF recognition software may add additional amino acids to the TonB ORF. Postle and Skare, 1988, PMID: 2839513 demonstrated that the first two Met residues of the open reading frame are not translated and that TonB starts with the third ATG codon. The mutations listed above are numbered based on the functional starting codon.
How to cite: pKP1646 was a gift from Kathleen Postle (Addgene plasmid # 167624 ; http://n2t.net/addgene:167624 ; RRID:Addgene_167624)
